>Addgene plasmid #37252 | pLK01 | depositor partial sequence | sequence record 46855 | backbone, no insert
TAGTTATTAATAGTAATCAATTACGGGGTCATTAGTTCATAGCCCATATATGGAGTTCCGCGTTACATAA
CTTACGGTAAATGGCCCGCCTGGCTGACCGCCCAACGACCCCCGCCCATTGACGTCAATAATGACGTATG
TTCCCATAGTAACGCCAATAGGGACTTTCCATTGACGTCAATGGGTGGAGTATTTACGGTAAACTGCCCA
CTTGGCAGTACATCAAGTGTATCATATGCCAAGTACGCCCCCTATTGACGTCAATGACGGTAAATGGCCC
GCCTGGCATTATGCCCAGTACATGACCTTATGGGACTTTCCTACTTGGCAGTACATCTACGTATTAGTCA
TCGCTATTACCATGGTGATGCGGTTTTGGCAGTACATCAATGGGCGTGGATAGCGGTTTGACTCACGGGG
ATTTCCAAGTCTCCACCCCATTGACGTCAATGGGAGTTTGTTTTGGCACCAAAATCAACGGGACTTTCCA
AAATGTCGTAACAACTCCGCCCCATTGACGCAAATGGGCGGTAGGCGTGTACGGTGGGAGGTCTATATAA
GCAGAGCTGGTTTAGTGAACCGTCAGATCCGCTAGCGCTACCGGTCGCCACCATGGTGAGCAAGGGCGAG
GAGCTGTTCACCGGGGTGGTGCCCATCCTGGTCGAGCTGGACGGCGACGTAAACGGCCACAAGTTCAGCG
TGTCCGGCGAGGGCGAGGGCGATGCCACCTACGGCAAGCTGACCCTGAAGTTCATCTGCACCACCGGCAA
GCTGCCCGTGCCCTGGCCCACCCTCGTGACCACCCTGACCTACGGCGTGCAGTGCTTCAGCCGCTACCCC
GACCACATGAAGCAGCACGACTTCTTCAAGTCCGCCATGCCCGAAGGCTACGTCCAGGAGCGCACCATCT
TCTTCAAGGACGACGGCAACTACAAGACCCGCGCCGAGGTGAAGTTCGAGGGCGACACCCTGGTGAACCG
CATCGAGCTGAAGGGCATCGACTTCAAGGAGGACGGCAACATCCTGGGGCACAAGCTGGAGTACAACTAC
AACAGCCACAACGTCTATATCATGGCCGACAAGCAGAAGAACGGCATCAAGGTGAACTTCAAGATCCGCC
ACAACATCGAGGACGGCAGCGTGCAGCTCGCCGACCACTACCAGCAGAACACCCCCATCGGCGACGGCCC
CGTGCTGCTGCCCGACAACCACTACCTGAGCACCCAGTCCGCCCTGAGCAAAGACCCCAACGAGAAGCGC
GATCACATGGTCCTGCTGGAGTTCGTGACCGCCGCCGGGATCACTCTCGGCATGGACGAGCTGTACAAGT
CCGGCCGGACTCAGATCTCGAGCTCAAGCTTCGAATTCTGCAGTCGACGGTACCGCGGGCCCGGGATCCA
CCGGATCTAGATAACTGATCATAATCAGCCATACCACATTTGTAGAGGTTTTACTTGCTTTAAAAAACCT
CCCACACCTCCCCCTGAACCTGAAACATAAAATGAATGCAATTGTTGTTGTTAACTTGTTTATTGCAGCT
TATAATGGTTACAAATAAAGCAATAGCATCACAAATTTCACAAATAAAGCATTTTTTTCACTGCATTCTA
GTTGTGGTTTGTCCAAACTCATCAATGTATCTTAACGCGTAAATTGTAAGCGTTAATATTTTGTTAAAAT
TCGCGTTAAATTTTTGTTAAATCAGCTCATTTTTTAACCAATAGGCCGAAATCGGCAAAATCCCTTATAA
ATCAAAAGAATAGACCGAGATAGGGT
[37 nt withheld, positions 1777-1813]
AAAGAACGTGGACTCCAACGTCAAAGG
[49 nt withheld, positions 1841-1889]
T
[91 nt withheld, positions 1891-1981]
G
[124 nt withheld, positions 1983-2106]
CAGGTGGCACTTTTCGGGGAAATGTGCGCGGAACCCCTATTTGTTTATTTTTCTAAATACATTCAAATAT
GTATCCGCTCATGAGACAATAACCCTGATAAATGCTTCAATAATATTGAAAAAGGAAGAGTCCTGAGGCG
GAAAGAACCAGCTGTGGAATGTGTGTCAGTTAGGGTGTGGAAAGTCCCCAGGCTCCCCAGCAGGCAGAAG
TATGCAAAGCATGCATCTCAATTAGTCAGCAACCAGGTGTGGAAAGTCCCCAGGCTCCCCAGCAGGCAGA
AGTATGCAAAGCATGCATCTCAATTAGTCAGCAACCATAGTCCCGCCCCTAACTCCGCCCATCCCGCCCC
TAACTCCGCCCAGTTCCGCCCATTCTCCGCCCCATGGCTGACTAATTTTTTTTATTTATGCAGAGGCCGA
GGCCGCCTCGGCCTCTGAGCTATTCCAGAAGTAGTGAGGAGGCTTTTTTGGAGGCCTAGGCTTTTGCAAA
GATCGATCAAGAGACAGGATGAGGATCGTTTCGCATGATTGAACAAGATGGATTGCACGCAGGTTCTCCG
GCCGCTTGGGTGGAGAGGCTATTCGGCTATGACTGGGCACAACAGACAATCGGCTGCTCTGATGCCGCCG
TGTTCCGGCTGTCAGCGCAGGGGCGCCCGGTTCTTTTTGTCAAGACCGACCTGTCCGGTGCCCTGAATGA
ACTGCAAGACGAGGCAGCGCGGCTATCGTGGCTGGCCACGACGGGCGTTCCTTGCGCAGCTGTGCTCGAC
GTTGTCACTGAAGCGGGAAGGGACTGGCTGCTATTGGGCGAAGTGCCGGGGCAGGATCTCCTGTCATCTC
ACCTTGCTCCTGCCGAGAAAGTATCCATCATGGCTGATGCAATGCGGCGGCTGCATACGCTTGATCCGGC
TACCTGCCCATTCGACCACCAAGCGAAACATCGCATCGAGCGAGCACGTACTCGGATGGAAGCCGGTCTT
GTCGATCAGGATGATCTGGACGAAGAGCATCAGGGGCTCGCGCCAGCCGAACTGTTCGCCAGGCTCAAGG
CGAGCATGCCCGACGGCGAGGATCTCGTCGTGACCCATGGCGATGCCTGCTTGCCGAATATCATGGTGGA
AAATGGCCGCTTTTCTGGATTCATCGACTGTGGCCGGCTGGGTGTGGCGGACCGCTATCAGGACATAGCG
TTGGCTACCCGTGATATTGCTGAAGAGCTTGGCGGCGAATGGGCTGACCGCTTCCTCGTGCTTTACGGTA
TCGCCGCTCCCGATTCGCAGCGCATCGCCTTCTATCGCCTTCTTGACGAGTTCTTCTGAGCGGGACTCTG
GGGTTCGAAATGACCGACCAAGCGACGCCCAACCTGCCATCACGAGATTTCGATTCCACCGCCGCCTTCT
ATGAAAGGTTGGGCTTCGGAATCGTTTTCCGGGACGCCGGCTGGATGATCCTCCAGCGCGGGGATCTCAT
GCTGGAGTTCTTCGCCCACCCTAGGGGGAGGCTAACTGAAACACGGAAGGAGACAATACCGGAAGGAACC
CGCGCTATGACGGCAATAAAAAGACAGAATAAAACGCACGGTGTTGGGTCGTTTGTTCATAAACGCGGGG
TTCGGTCCCAGGGCTGGCACTCTGTCGATACCCCACCGAGACCCCATTGGGGCCAATACGCCCGCGTTTC
TTCCTTTTCCCCACCCCACCCCCCAAGTTCGGGTGAAGGCCCAGGGCTCGCAGCCAACGTCGGGGCGGCA
GGCCCTGCCATAGCCTCAGGTTACTCATATATACTTTAGATTGATTTAAAACTTCATTTTTAATTTAAAA
GGATCTAGGTGAAGATCCTTTTTGATAATCTCATGACCAAAATCCCTTAACGTGAGTTTTCGTTCCACTG
AGCGTCAGACCCCGTAGAAAAGATCAAAGGATCTTCTTGAGATCCTTTTTTTCTGCGCGTAATCTGCTGC
TTGCAAACAAAAAAACCACCGCTACCAGCGGTGGTTTGTTTGCCGGATCAAGAGCTACCAACTCTTTTTC
CGAAGGTAACTGGCTTCAGCAGAGCGCAGATACCAAATACTGTCCTTCTAGTGTAGCCGTAGTTAGGCCA
CCACTTCAAGAACTCTGTAGCACCGCCTACATACCTCGCTCTGCTAATCCTGTTACCAGTGGCTGCTGCC
AGTGGCGATAAGTCGTGTCTTACCGGGTTGGACTCAAGACGATAGTTACCGGATAAGGCGCAGCGGTCGG
GCTGAACGGGGGGTTCGTGCACACAGCCCAGCTTGGAGCGAACGACCTACACCGAACTGAGATACCTACA
GCGTGAGCTATGAGAAAGCGCCACGCTTCCCGAAGGGAGAAAGGCGGACAGGTATCCGGTAAGCGGCAGG
GTCGGAACAGGAGAGCGCACGAGGGAGCTTCCAGGGGGAAACGCCTGGTATCTTTATAGTCCTGTCGGGT
TTCGCCACCTCTGACTTGAGCGTCGATTTTTGTGATGCTCGTCAGGGGGGCGGAGCCTATGGAAAAACGC
CAGCAACGCGGCCTTTTTACGGTTCCTGGCCTTTTGCTGGCCTTTTGCTCACATGTTCTTTCCTGCGTTA
TCCCCTGATTCTGTGGATAACCGTATTACCGCCATGCAT
