>Addgene plasmid #37252 | pLK01 | addgene partial sequence | sequence record 48368 | EGFP-C 5'-CATGGTCCTGCTGGAGTTCGTG-3'
CTGTCAGGTCCGGACTCAGATCTCGAGCTCAAGCTTCGAATTCTGCAGTCGACGGTACCGCGGGCCCATC
CCTGAGATCCCGGAGAGCATCAAGTTCTGCAAGGCTCTGGAGATCGCGGACTTCAGCGGGAACCCCCTCT
CCAGGCTCCCTGATGGCTTCACTCAGCTGCGCAGCCTGGCTCACCTGGCCCTGAATGATGTGTCTCTGCA
GGCACTGCCCGGGGACGTGGGCAACCTCGCCAACCTGGTGACCCTGGAGCTCCGGGAGAACCTGCTCAAG
TCCCTGCCAGCGTCCCTGTCATTTCTGGTCAAGCTGGAACAGCTGGATCTGGGAGGCAACGATCTGGAAG
TGCTGCCAGACACTCTGGGGGCTCTGCCCAATCTTCGGGAGCTGTGGCTTGACCGGAACCAGCTGTCAGC
ACTGCCCCCGGAGCTCGGGAACCTGCGGCGCCTGGTGTGCCTGGACGTGTCGGAAAACCGGCTGGAGGAG
CTGCCTGCTGAGCTCGGCGGGCTGGTGCTGCTCACTGACCTGCTGCTGTCCCAGAACCTGCTGCGGAGGC
TGCCCGACGGCATCGGTCAGCTGAAGCAGCTATCCATCCTAAAGGTAGACCAGAATCGGCTGTGCGAGGT
GACTGAGGCCATCGGGGACTGTGAGAACCTCTCTGAGCTGATCCTCACGGAGAACCTGCTGATGGCCCTG
CCCCGCTCCCTGGGAAAGCTGACTAAGCTGACCAACCTCAACGTGGACCGGAACCACCTCGAGGCGCTGC
CGCCCGAGATCGGGGGCTGTGTGGCACTCAGCGTCCTCTCCTTGAGGGACAACCGCCTGGCCGTCCTGCA
CAGACTGCCAA
