>Addgene plasmid #37252 | pLK01 | addgene partial sequence | sequence record 48369 | SV40pA-rev
AGCTGCAATAAACAGTTTAACAACAACAATTGCATTCATTTTATGTTTCAGGTTCAGGGGGAGGTGTGGG
AGGTTTTTTAAAGCAAGTAAAACCTCTACAAAGAATTGCATTCATTTTATGTTTCAGGTTCAGGGGGAGG
TGTGGGAGGTTTTTTAAAGCAAGTAAAACCTCTACAAATGTGGTATGGCTGATTATGATCAGTTATCTAG
TTACAGTCTCGCCGAGGTCTCGGCTGGGGTGGGGCAGTTAGTTAGTCACAGGCCAGAACTCCTGTGGGGT
CTCTTTAAAATGCTAACACCCAGGTTAAAAGACTTGGGGCAAGGGTGGTGCTGGAGCTGGCAGGGCCCCC
ACCCCAAGTCTGGGGGAGGTGCCTGCTCCTCTAGGAGGGCACAGGGCCCAGGCCACGGCGCCCAGGCCTT
ACGGGGCGGCGGCTGCTGCACAGTGCCACATCTTCAGGGCCCACAGCGCCGGGTGAGGGCCTGCCCAGAA
GCACCAGAGCCACTTCTCCATCCTCCTCCTGCGGGCCAGGGCTGGGAGATGGTTCCAGGGACCTCAACTC
CTCAGCAAAGTCCGGTGACAGGCGTCCCGGGGAGGTGCTGGTCTGGGGGCCAAGGTCTTCCACAGGGGTG
GGCGACGGGGTGGGCGCAGGGGAAGGGGCCTCGGCCAGTCGCTCCAGGGGCCCCCGCGTGCCCCGGCCTT
CCTGGGACCTGCTGAGGACCATCTGTGCTCGGAGAGCGTCCTGTTCCAATGACTTCATCCTGGCTGCCCT
CCACAGCGCACGCTTCTCGGCCTCCA
