>Addgene plasmid #37252 | pLK01 | addgene partial sequence | sequence record 50822 | CMV-fwd
AGCTCGTTTAGTGACCGTAAGCTTGCATGCCTGCAGGTCGACTCTAGAGGATCCCCGGTCGCCACCATGG
TGAGCAAGGGCGAGGAGCTGTTCACCGGGGTGGTGCCCATCCTGGTCGAGCTGGACGGCGACGTAAACGG
CCACAAGTTCAGCGTGTCCGGCGAGGGCGAGGGCGATGCCACCTACGGCAAGCTGACCCTGAAGTTCATC
TGCACCACCGGCAAGCTGCCCGTGCCCTGGCCCACCCTCGTGACCACCCTGACCTACGGCGTGCAGTGCT
TCAGCCGCTACCCCGACCACATGAAGCAGCACGACTTCTTCAAGTCCGCCATGCCCGAAGGCTACGTCCA
GGAGCGCACCATCTTCTTCAAGGACGACGGCAACTACAAGACCCGCGCCGAGGTGAAGTTCGAGGGCGAC
ACCCTGGTGAACCGCATCGAGCTGAAGGGCATCGACTTCAAGGAGGACGGCAACATCCTGGGGCACAAGC
TGGAGTACAACTACAACAGCCACAACGTCTATATCATGGCCGACAAGCAGAAGAACGGCATCAAGGTGAA
CTTCAAGATCCGCCACAACATCGAGGACGGCAGCGTGCAGCTCGCCGACCACTACCAGCAGAACACCCCC
ATCGGCGACGGCCCCGTGCTGCTGCCCGACAACCACTACCTGAGCACCCAGTCCGCCCTGAGCAAAGACC
CCAACGAGAAGCGCGATCACATGGTCCTGCTGGAGTTCGTGACCGCCGCCGGGATCACTCTCGGCATGGA
CGAGCTGTACAAGGTCCGGACTCAGATCTCGAGCTCAAGCTTCGAATTCTGCAG
