[The description below was written by a language model from this plasmid's Addgene catalogue record.]
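Description:
pLK01 is a mammalian expression plasmid built on the pAdLox backbone (about 4.2 kb without insert), a shuttle vector designed for generating recombinant adenovirus by Cre-lox recombination, although the record classifies this construct simply as a mammalian expression vector and does not say whether it was used to make virus. It is maintained in E. coli as a high-copy plasmid under ampicillin selection. No feature table is provided, so the origin of replication, any loxP or adenoviral packaging elements, and other backbone details are not documented beyond the backbone name.

The payload is a truncated form of human Scribble (SCRIB, also known as CRIB1, SCRB1, SCRIB1 or Vartul), a scaffold protein involved in cell polarity. The construct encodes amino acids 95–1630, so it lacks the first 94 residues of the protein, and carries EGFP fused to the N terminus. The insert was cloned between HindIII and MfeI sites, both retained. Expression is driven by the CMV promoter, and the listed reverse sequencing primer implies an SV40 polyadenylation signal downstream. The recorded insert size of roughly 2.4 kb is shorter than would be expected for a coding region spanning some 1,536 residues, a discrepancy the record does not explain.

The EGFP fusion allows the truncated protein to be visualised in living or fixed cells and detected or recovered through the tag. The associated publication maps how Scribble binds the polarity proteins Lgl2 and Vangl2 through distinct domains, so this plasmid most likely served as one of a series of deletion constructs for defining which regions of Scribble are needed for localisation and partner binding.
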