Addgene plasmid #37252: pLK01
Depositing lab: Ann Hubbard. Depositing organization: Johns Hopkins University and School of Medicine. Publication: Scribble associates with two polarity proteins, Lgl2 and Vangl2, via distinct molecular domains. Kallay LM, McNickle A, Brennwald PJ, Hubbard AL, Braiterman LT. J Cell Biochem. 2006 Oct 1;99(2):647-64. 10.1002/jcb.20992 PubMed 16791850.
Backbone
  Vector backbone: pAdLox GI 1488684
  Backbone size w/o insert (bp): 4224
  Vector type: Mammalian Expression
Growth in bacteria
  Bacterial resistance: Ampicillin, 100 μg/mL
  Growth temperature: 37°C
  Growth strain: DH5alpha
  Copy number: High Copy
Gene/Insert
  Gene/Insert name: Scribble (alt name: CRIB1; SCRB1; SCRIB1; Vartul)
  Species: H. sapiens (human)
  Insert size (bp): 2357
  Mutation: aa 95-1630
  GenBank ID: 23513
  Entrez Gene: SCRIB (a.k.a. CRIB1, SCRB1, SCRIB1, Vartul, oSCRIB)
  Promoter: CMV
  Tag / fusion protein: EGFP (N terminal on insert)
  Cloning method: Restriction Enzyme; 5′ cloning site HindIII (not destroyed); 3′ cloning site MfeI (not destroyed)
  Sequencing primers: 5′ EGFP-C; 3′ SV40pA-Rev
Terms and licenses: Academic/Nonprofit Terms; Industry Terms: Not Available to Industry
Depositor comments: contains EGFP-95-1630 hScrib
How to cite: pLK01 was a gift from Ann Hubbard (Addgene plasmid # 37252 ; http://n2t.net/addgene:37252 ; RRID:Addgene_37252)
